>Addgene plasmid #203731 | AAV-SYN-eGFP-RAB11 | addgene full sequence | sequence record 402636 | Addgene NGS Result
CCTGCAGGCAGCTGCGCGCTCGCTCGCTCACTGAGGCCGCCCGGGCAAAGCCCGGGCGTCGGGCGACCTT
TGGTCGCCCGGCCTCAGTGAGCGAGCGAGCGCGCAGAGAGGGAGTGGCCAACTCCATCACTAGGGGTTCC
TTCTAGACAACTTTGTATAGAAAAGTTGCTGCAGAGGGCCCTGCGTATGAGTGCAAGTGGGTTTTAGGAC
CAGGATGAGGCGGGGTGGGGGTGCCTACCTGACGACCGACCCCGACCCACTGGACAAGCACCCAACCCCC
ATTCCCCAAATTGCGCATCCCCTATCAGAGAGGGGGAGGGGAAACAGGATGCGGCGAGGCGCGTGCGCAC
TGCCAGCTTCAGCACCGCGGACAGTGCCTTCGCCCCCGCCTGGCGGCGCGCGCCACCGCCGCCTCAGCAC
TGAAGGCGCGCTGACGTCACTCGCCGGTCCCCCGCAAACTCCCCTTCCCGGCCACCTTGGTCGCGTCCGC
GCCGCCGCCGGCCCAGCCGGACCGCACCACGCGAGGCGCGAGATAGGGGGGCACGGGCGCGACCATCTGC
GCTGCGGCGCCGGCGACTCAGCGCTGCCTCAGTCTGCGGTGGGCAGCGGAGGAGTCGTGTCGTGCCTGAG
AGCGCAGCAAGTTTGTACAAAAAAGCAGGCTGCCACCATGGTGAGCAAGGGCGAGGAGCTGTTCACCGGG
GTGGTGCCCATCCTGGTCGAGCTGGACGGCGACGTAAACGGCCACAAGTTCAGCGTGTCCGGCGAGGGCG
AGGGCGATGCCACCTACGGCAAGCTGACCCTGAAGTTCATCTGCACCACCGGCAAGCTGCCCGTGCCCTG
GCCCACCCTCGTGACCACCCTGACCTACGGCGTGCAGTGCTTCAGCCGCTACCCCGACCACATGAAGCAG
CACGACTTCTTCAAGTCCGCCATGCCCGAAGGCTACGTCCAGGAGCGCACCATCTTCTTCAAGGACGACG
GCAACTACAAGACCCGCGCCGAGGTGAAGTTCGAGGGCGACACCCTGGTGAACCGCATCGAGCTGAAGGG
CATCGACTTCAAGGAGGACGGCAACATCCTGGGGCACAAGCTGGAGTACAACTACAACAGCCACAACGTC
TATATCATGGCCGACAAGCAGAAGAACGGCATCAAGGTGAACTTCAAGATCCGCCACAACATCGAGGACG
GCAGCGTGCAGCTCGCCGACCACTACCAGCAGAACACCCCCATCGGCGACGGCCCCGTGCTGCTGCCCGA
CAACCACTACCTGAGCACCCAGTCCGCCCTGAGCAAAGACCCCAACGAGAAGCGCGATCACATGGTCCTG
CTGGAGTTCGTGACCGCCGCCGGGATCACTCTCGGCATGGACGAGCTGTACAAGTCCGGCCGGACTCAGA
TCTCGAGCTCAAGCTTGATTCATATGGGCACCCGCGACGACGAGTACGACTACCTCTTTAAAGTTGTCCT
TATTGGAGATTCTGGTGTTGGAAAGAGTAATCTCCTGTCTCGATTTACTCGAAATGAGTTTAATCTGGAA
AGCAAGAGCACCATTGGAGTAGAGTTTGCAACAAGAAGCATCCAGGTTGATGGAAAAACAATAAAGGCAC
AGATATGGGACACAGCAGGGCAAGAGCGATATCGAGCTATAACATCAGCATATTATCGTGGAGCTGTAGG
TGCCTTATTGGTTTATGACATTGCTAAACATCTCACATATGAAAATGTAGAGCGATGGCTGAAAGAACTG
AGAGATCATGCTGATAGTAACATTGTTATCATGCTTGTGGGCAATAAGAGTGATCTACGTCATCTCAGGG
CAGTTCCTACAGATGAAGCAAGAGCTTTTGCAGAAAAGAATGGTTTGTCATTCATTGAAACTTCGGCCCT
AGACTCTACAAATGTAGAAGCTGCTTTTCAGACAATTTTAACAGAGATTTACCGCATTGTTTCTCAGAAG
CAAATGTCAGACAGACGCGAAAATGACATGTCTCCAAGCAACAATGTGGTTCCTATTCATGTTCCACCAA
CCACTGAAAACAAGCCAAAGGTGCAGTGCTGTCAGAACATCTAAACCCAGCTTTCTTGTACAAAGTGGGA
ATTCCTAGAGCTCGCTGATCAGCCTCGACTGTGCCTTCTAGTTGCCAGCCATCTGTTGTTTGCCCCTCCC
CCGTGCCTTCCTTGACCCTGGAAGGTGCCACTCCCACTGTCCTTTCCTAATAAAATGAGGAAATTGCATC
GCATTGTCTGAGTAGGTGTCATTCTATTCTGGGGGGTGGGGTGGGGCAGGACAGCAAGGGGGAGGATTGG
GAAGAGAATAGCAGGCATGCTGGGGAGGGCCGCAGGAACCCCTAGTGATGGAGTTGGCCACTCCCTCTCT
GCGCGCTCGCTCGCTCACTGAGGCCGGGCGACCAAAGGTCGCCCGACGCCCGGGCTTTGCCCGGGCGGCC
TCAGTGAGCGAGCGAGCGCGCAGCTGCCTGCAGGGGCGCCTGATGCGGTATTTTCTCCTTACGCATCTGT
GCGGTATTTCACACCGCATA
[95 nt withheld, positions 2541-2635]
T
[46 nt withheld, positions 2637-2682]
C
[50 nt withheld, positions 2684-2733]
G
[90 nt withheld, positions 2735-2824]
CCTTTGACGTTGGAGTCCACGTTCTTT
[37 nt withheld, positions 2852-2888]
ACTCTATCTCGGGCTATTCTTTTGATTTATAAGGGATTTTGCCGATTTCGGTCTATTGGTTAAAAAATGA
GCTGATTTAACAAAAATTTAACGCGAATTTTAACAAAATATTAACGTTTACAATTTTATGGTGCACTCTC
AGTACAATCTGCTCTGATGCCGCATAGTTAAGCCAGCCCCGACACCCGCCAACACCCGCTGACGCGCCCT
GACGGGCTTGTCTGCTCCCGGCATCCGCTTACAGACAAGCTGTGACCGTCTCCGGGAGCTGCATGTGTCA
GAGGTTTTCACCGTCATCACCGAAACGCGCGAGACGAAAGGGCCTCGTGATACGCCTATTTTTATAGGTT
AATGTCATGATAATAATGGTTTCTTAGACGTCAGGTGGCACTTTTCGGGGAAATGTGCGCGGAACCCCTA
TTTGTTTATTTTTCTAAATACATTCAAATATGTATCCGCTCATGAGACAATAACCCTGATAAATGCTTCA
ATAATATTGAAAAAGGAAGAGTATGAGTATTCAACATTTCCGTGTCGCCCTTATTCCCTTTTTTGCGGCA
TTTTGCCTTCCTGTTTTTGCTCACCCAGAAACGCTGGTGAAAGTAAAAGATGCTGAAGATCAGTTGGGTG
CACGAGTGGGTTACATCGAACTGGATCTCAACAGCGGTAAGATCCTTGAGAGTTTTCGCCCCGAAGAACG
TTTTCCAATGATGAGCACTTTTAAAGTTCTGCTATGTGGCGCGGTATTATCCCGTATTGACGCCGGGCAA
GAGCAACTCGGTCGCCGCATACACTATTCTCAGAATGACTTGGTTGAGTACTCACCAGTCACAGAAAAGC
ATCTTACGGATGGCATGACAGTAAGAGAATTATGCAGTGCTGCCATAACCATGAGTGATAACACTGCGGC
CAACTTACTTCTGACAACGATCGGAGGACCGAAGGAGCTAACCGCTTTTTTGCACAACATGGGGGATCAT
GTAACTCGCCTTGATCGTTGGGAACCGGAGCTGAATGAAGCCATACCAAACGACGAGCGTGACACCACGA
TGCCTGTAGCAATGGCAACAACGTTGCGCAAACTATTAACTGGCGAACTACTTACTCTAGCTTCCCGGCA
ACAATTAATAGACTGGATGGAGGCGGATAAAGTTGCAGGACCACTTCTGCGCTCGGCCCTTCCGGCTGGC
TGGTTTATTGCTGATAAATCTGGAGCCGGTGAGCGTGGAAGCCGCGGTATCATTGCAGCACTGGGGCCAG
ATGGTAAGCCCTCCCGTATCGTAGTTATCTACACGACGGGGAGTCAGGCAACTATGGATGAACGAAATAG
ACAGATCGCTGAGATAGGTGCCTCACTGATTAAGCATTGGTAACTGTCAGACCAAGTTTACTCATATATA
CTTTAGATTGATTTAAAACTTCATTTTTAATTTAAAAGGATCTAGGTGAAGATCCTTTTTGATAATCTCA
TGACCAAAATCCCTTAACGTGAGTTTTCGTTCCACTGAGCGTCAGACCCCGTAGAAAAGATCAAAGGATC
TTCTTGAGATCCTTTTTTTCTGCGCGTAATCTGCTGCTTGCAAACAAAAAAACCACCGCTACCAGCGGTG
GTTTGTTTGCCGGATCAAGAGCTACCAACTCTTTTTCCGAAGGTAACTGGCTTCAGCAGAGCGCAGATAC
CAAATACTGTTCTTCTAGTGTAGCCGTAGTTAGGCCACCACTTCAAGAACTCTGTAGCACCGCCTACATA
CCTCGCTCTGCTAATCCTGTTACCAGTGGCTGCTGCCAGTGGCGATAAGTCGTGTCTTACCGGGTTGGAC
TCAAGACGATAGTTACCGGATAAGGCGCAGCGGTCGGGCTGAACGGGGGGTTCGTGCACACAGCCCAGCT
TGGAGCGAACGACCTACACCGAACTGAGATACCTACAGCGTGAGCTATGAGAAAGCGCCACGCTTCCCGA
AGGGAGAAAGGCGGACAGGTATCCGGTAAGCGGCAGGGTCGGAACAGGAGAGCGCACGAGGGAGCTTCCA
GGGGGAAACGCCTGGTATCTTTATAGTCCTGTCGGGTTTCGCCACCTCTGACTTGAGCGTCGATTTTTGT
GATGCTCGTCAGGGGGGCGGAGCCTATGGAAAAACGCCAGCAACGCGGCCTTTTTACGGTTCCTGGCCTT
TTGCTGGCCTTTTGCTCACATGT
Features (pLannotate 1.2.2; 17 found; start..end, strand, type, name):
      1..141     -  repeat_region  AAV2 ITR: inverted terminal repeat of adeno-associated virus serotype 2 inverted
    148..168     +  protein_bind   attB4: mutant version of attB; core recombination site for the Gateway® BP reaction BP Clonase™
    190..637     +  promoter       hSyn promoter: human synapsin I promoter; confers neuron-specific expression (Kügler et al., 2003)
    638..658     +  protein_bind   attB1: mutant version of attB; core recombination site for the Gateway® BP reaction BP Clonase™
    668..1384    +  CDS            EGFP: EGFP is a basic (constitutively fluorescent) green fluorescent protein published in 1996, derived from Aequorea victoria. It is reported to be a rapidly-maturing weak dimer with moderate acid sensitivity.
   1390..1416    +  misc_feature   MCS (fragment): multiple cloning site
   1424..2071    +  CDS            RAB11A: RB11A_HUMAN - Also known as RAB11. Experimental evidence at protein level: Swiss-Prot protein existence level 1. The small GTPases Rab are key regulators of intracellular membrane trafficking, from the formation of transport vesicles to their fusion with membranes. Rabs cycle between an inactive GDP-bound form and an active GTP-bound form that is able to recruit to membranes different set of downstream effectors directly responsible for vesicle formation, movement, tethering and fusion. The small Rab GTPase RAB11A regulates endocytic recycling. Acts as a major regulator of membrane delivery du
   2078..2098    -  protein_bind   attB2: mutant version of attB; core recombination site for the Gateway® BP reaction BP Clonase™
   2129..2240    +  polyA_signal   bGH poly(A) signal: bovine growth hormone polyadenylation signal
   2344..2484    +  repeat_region  AAV2 ITR: inverted terminal repeat of adeno-associated virus serotype 2 inverted
   2489..2540    -  misc_feature   bom (fragment): basis of mobility region from pBR322
   2559..3014    +  rep_origin     f1 ori (sequence partly withheld): f1 bacteriophage origin of replication; arrow indicates direction of (+) strand synthesis
   3015..3064    -  misc_feature   bom (fragment): basis of mobility region from pBR322
   3166..3201    -  CDS            rop (fragment): Rop protein, which maintains plasmids at low copy number; rop
   3296..3400    +  promoter       AmpR promoter: bla
   3401..4261    +  CDS            AmpR: β-lactamase; bla; confers resistance to ampicillin, carbenicillin, and related antibiotics
   4432..5020    +  rep_origin     ori: high-copy-number ColE1/pMB1/pBR322/pUC origin of replication
