[The description below was written by a language model from this plasmid's Addgene catalogue record and pLannotate feature annotations shown in this document.]
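Description:
AAV-SYN-eGFP-RAB11 is a 5,081 nt adeno-associated virus transfer plasmid for neuron-directed expression of a fluorescently tagged human RAB11A. It was built on a commercially assembled (VectorBuilder) backbone whose name is not given in the record. In bacteria it replicates from a high-copy ColE1/pUC-type origin and is selected with ampicillin through a bla cassette driven by its own promoter. An f1 phage origin and small remnants of pBR322 bom and rop sequences are also annotated in the backbone. The recombination-limiting propagation strain listed in the record fits with the presence of repeat-rich AAV ITRs, which can be unstable in standard hosts.

The payload lies between two AAV2 inverted terminal repeats, the cis elements needed for replication and packaging of the intervening DNA into AAV particles when rep, cap and helper functions are supplied in trans. Within the ITRs, the human synapsin I promoter, which confers neuron-specific expression, drives a single open reading frame. In this frame EGFP is joined through a short multiple-cloning-site-derived linker to the N terminus of RAB11A, and transcription ends at a bovine growth hormone polyadenylation signal. Gateway attB4, attB1 and attB2 sites flank the promoter and coding modules and are scars of the recombination-based assembly. No WPRE or other post-transcriptional enhancer is annotated.

RAB11A is a small GTPase that regulates endocytic recycling and membrane delivery. The construct is therefore suited to expressing RAB11 in neurons while tracking the fusion protein and RAB11-positive recycling compartments by green fluorescence, either by plasmid transfection or after packaging into recombinant AAV. The record does not specify a capsid serotype or a particular experimental application.
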