Addgene plasmid #203731: AAV-SYN-eGFP-RAB11
Purpose: AAV vector plasmid expressing human RAB11 fused to eGFP under the human synapsin (SYN) promoter
Depositing lab: Richard Eva & Bart Nieuwenhuis. Depositing organization: University of Cambridge.
Backbone
  Vector backbone: N/A
  Backbone manufacturer: VectorBuilder
  Vector type: Mammalian Expression, AAV
Growth in bacteria
  Bacterial resistance: Ampicillin, 100 μg/mL
  Growth temperature: 37°C
  Growth strain: NEB Stable
  Copy number: High Copy
Gene/Insert
  Gene/Insert name: RAB11 (alt names: RAB11A; RAB11A, Member RAS Oncogene Family)
  Species: H. sapiens (human)
  Insert size (bp): 1407
  Entrez Gene: RAB11A (a.k.a. YL8)
  Promoter: Human synapsin promoter
  Tag / fusion protein: eGFP (N terminal on insert)
  Cloning method: Unknown
Resource information
  A portion of this plasmid was derived from a plasmid made by: VectorBuilder
Terms and licenses: Academic/Nonprofit Terms; Industry Terms: Not Available to Industry
How to cite: AAV-SYN-eGFP-RAB11 was a gift from Richard Eva & Bart Nieuwenhuis (Addgene plasmid # 203731 ; http://n2t.net/addgene:203731 ; RRID:Addgene_203731)
